>Addgene plasmid #126065 | pTEI125 | addgene full sequence | sequence record 246124 | Addgene NGS Result
TCCTGTCGGGTTTCGCCACCTCTGACTTGAGCGTCGATTTTTGTGATGCTCGTCAGGGGGGCGGAGCCTA
TGGAAAAACGCCAGCAACGCGGCCTTTTTACGGTTCCTGGCCTTTTGCTGGCCTTTTGCTCACATGTTCT
TTCCTGCGTTATCCCCTGATTCTGTGGATAACCGTATTACCGCCTTTGAGTGAGCTGATACCGCTCGCCG
CAGCCGAACGACCGAGCGCAGCGAGTCAGTGAGCGAGGAAGCGGAAGAGCGCCCAATACGCAAACCGCCT
CTCCCCGCGCGTTGGCCGATTCATTAATCACTCTGTGGTCTCAAATGTCCAAAGGAGAAGAACTGTTTAC
CGGTGTTGTGCCAATTTTGGTTGAACTCGATGGTGATGTCAACGGACATAAGTTCTCAGTGAGAGGCGAA
GGAGAAGGTGACGCCACCATTGGAAAATTGACTCTTAAATTCATCTGTACTACTGGTAAACTTCCTGTAC
CATGGCCGACTCTCGTAACAACGCTTACGTACGGAGTTCAGTGCTTTTCGAGATACCCAGACCATATGAA
AAGACATGACTTTTTTAAGTCGGCTATGCCTGAAGGTTACGTGCAAGAAAGAACAATTTCGTTCAAAGAT
GATGGAAAATATAAAACTAGAGCAGTTGTTAAATTTGAAGGAGATACTTTGGTTAACCGCATTGAACTGA
AAGGAACAGATTTTAAAGAAGATGGTAATATTCTTGGACACAAACTCGAATACAATTTTAATAGTCATAA
CGTATACATCACTGCTGATAAGCAAAAGAACGGAATTAAAGCGAATTTCACAGTACGCCATAATGTAGAA
GATGGCAGTGTTCAACTTGCCGACCATTACCAACAAAACACCCCTATTGGAGACGGTCCGGTACTTCTTC
CTGATAATCACTACCTCTCATATCAAACAGTCCTGAGCAAAGATCCAAATGAAAAAGGAACAGGTGGCGG
CGGAAGTTAGCTTTGAGACCACGAAGTGGCTCTTCAGTGGACGAAAGGGCCTCGTGATACGCCTATTTTT
ATAGGTTAATGTCATGATAATAATGGTTTCTTAGACGTCAGGTGGCACTTTTCGGGGAAATGTGCGCGGA
ACCCCTATTTGTTTATTTTTCTAAATACATTCAAATATGTATCCGCTCATGAGACAATAACCCTGATAAA
TGCTTCAATAATATTGAAAAAGGAAGAGTATGCGCTCACGCAACTGGTCCAGAACCTTGACCGAACGCAG
CGGTGGTAACGGCGCAGTGGCGGTTTTCATGGCTTGTTATGACTGTTTTTTTTTGGGGTACAGTCTATGC
CTCGGGCATCCAAGCAGCAAGCGCGTTACGCCGTGGGTCGATGTTTGATGTTATGGAGCAGCAACGATGT
TACGCAGCAGGGCAGTCGCCCTAAAACAAAGTTAAACATCATGAGGGAAGCGGTGATCGCCGAAGTATCG
ACTCAACTATCAGAGGTAGTTGGCGTCATCGAGCGCCATCTCGAACCGACGTTGCTGGCCGTACATTTGT
ACGGCTCCGCAGTGGATGGCGGCCTGAAGCCACACAGCGATATTGATTTGCTGGTTACGGTGACCGTAAG
GCTTGATGAAACAACGCGGCGAGCTTTGATCAACGACCTTTTGGAAACTTCGGCTTCCCCTGGAGAGAGC
GAGATTCTCCGCGCTGTAGAAGTCACCATTGTTGTGCACGACGACATCATTCCGTGGCGTTATCCAGCTA
AGCGCGAACTGCAATTTGGAGAATGGCAGCGCAATGACATTCTTGCAGGTATCTTCGAGCCAGCCACGAT
CGACATTGATCTGGCTATCTTGCTGACAAAAGCAAGAGAACATAGCGTTGCCTTGGTAGGTCCAGCGGCG
GAGGAACTCTTTGATCCGGTTCCTGAACAGGATCTATTTGAGGCGCTAAATGAAACCTTAACGCTATGGA
ACTCGCCGCCCGACTGGGCTGGCGATGAGCGAAATGTAGTGCTTACGTTGTCCCGCATTTGGTACAGCGC
AGTAACCGGCAAAATCGCGCCGAAGGATGTCGCTGCCGACTGGGCAATGGAGCGCCTGCCGGCCCAGTAT
CAGCCCGTCATACTTGAAGCTAGACAGGCTTATCTTGGACAAGAAGAAGATCGCTTGGCCTCGCGCGCAG
ATCAGTTGGAAGAATTTGTCCATTACGTAAAAGGCGAGATCACCAAGGTAGTCGGCAAATAACTGTCAGA
CCAAGTTTACTCATATATACTTTAGATTGATTTAAAACTTCATTTTTAATTTAAAAGGATCTAGGTGAAG
ATCCTTTTTGATAATCTCATGACCAAAATCCCTTAACGTGAGTTTTCGTTCCACTGAGCGTCAGACCCCG
TAGAAAAGATCAAAGGATCTTCTTGAGATCCTTTTTTTCTGCGCGTAATCTGCTGCTTGCAAACAAAAAA
ACCACCGCTACCAGCGGTGGTTTGTTTGCCGGATCAAGAGCTACCAACTCTTTTTCCGAAGGTAACTGGC
TTCAGCAGAGCGCAGATACCAAATACTGTTCTTCTAGTGTAGCCGTAGTTAGGCCACCACTTCAAGAACT
CTGTAGCACCGCCTACATACCTCGCTCTGCTAATCCTGTTACCAGTGGCTGCTGCCAGTGGCGATAAGTC
GTGTCTTACCGGGTTGGACTCAAGACGATAGTTACCGGATAAGGCGCAGCGGTCGGGCTGAACGGGGGGT
TCGTGCACACAGCCCAGCTTGGAGCGAACGACCTACACCGAACTGAGATACCTACAGCGTGAGCTATGAG
AAAGCGCCACGCTTCCCGAAGGGAGAAAGGCGGACAGGTATCCGGTAAGCGGCAGGGTCGGAACAGGAGA
GCGCACGAGGGAGCTTCCAGGGGGAAACGCCTGGTATCTTTATAG
Features (pLannotate 1.2.2; 7 found; start..end, strand, type, name):
    259..308     +  CDS            lacI (fragment): lac repressor; lacI; The lac repressor binds to the lac operator to inhibit transcription in E. coli. This inhibition can be relieved by adding lactose or isopropyl-β-D-thiogalactopyranoside (IPTG).
    325..966     +  CDS            GFP(1-10): fragment of superfolder GFP consisting of the first 10 β-strands associates with GFP11, the 11th β-strand, to reconstitute fluorescent GFP (Cabantous et al., 2005; Kamiyama et al., 2016)
   1115..1219    +  promoter       AmpR promoter: bla
   1210..1290    -  CDS            int (fragment): INT2_ECOLX - Protein inferred from homology: Swiss-Prot protein existence level 3. Putative integrase believed to be involved in the insertion of antibiotic resistance genes into plasmids and transposons. From Escherichia coli.
   1378..1434    +  CDS            GmR (fragment): gentamycin acetyltransferase; aacC1; confers resistance to gentamycin
   1441..2229    +  CDS            aadA: S3AD_ECOLX - Experimental evidence at protein level: Swiss-Prot protein existence level 1. Mediates bacterial resistance to the antibiotics streptomycin and spectinomycin. From Escherichia coli.
   2403..76      +  rep_origin     ori (across the origin): high-copy-number ColE1/pMB1/pBR322/pUC origin of replication
