[The description below was written by a language model from this plasmid's Addgene catalogue record and pLannotate feature annotations shown in this document.]
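Description:
pTEI125 is a small (about 2.9 kb) level 0 module plasmid of the PlaMiNGo toolkit, a modular cloning set built around self-assembling split fluorescent proteins for examining the targeting specificity of nuclear-encoded organelle proteins. It is based on the pICH41308 backbone and is classed as a synthetic biology vector. It serves as a bacterial storage and donor plasmid for a standardized part, not as an expression construct. The feature table shows no promoter or terminator flanking the insert. In E. coli it is maintained through a high-copy ColE1/pUC-type origin and selected with spectinomycin via the aadA streptomycin/spectinomycin resistance gene. An AmpR (bla) promoter lies upstream of aadA. The short integrase, gentamicin acetyltransferase and lacI fragments detected nearby appear to be non-functional remnants of how the resistance cassette and cloning region were built.

The payload is a synthetic 666 bp insert encoding YFP1-10. This is the large fragment of a split superfolder fluorescent protein, made up of the first ten β-strands, and the annotation software recognises it as GFP(1-10). The recorded T205Y substitution accounts for the yellow designation, and a short flexible glycine/serine-rich linker is fused to the C-terminal end of the insert. The 1-10 fragment is not fluorescent alone and gives signal only when it associates with the complementary eleventh β-strand in the same cellular compartment. As a module 0 part, this coding sequence is meant to be combined with other toolkit modules into higher-level constructs. The record does not state which modules it is assembled with, the fusion sites used, or the final host.
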