Addgene plasmid #126065: pTEI125
Purpose: Module 0 vector of PlaMiNGo toolkit
Depositing lab: Ralf-Bernd Klösgen. Depositing organization: Martin-Luther-Universitaet Halle-Wittenberg. Publication: Targeting specificity of nuclear-encoded organelle proteins with a self-assembling split-fluorescent protein toolkit. Sharma M, Kretschmer C, Lampe C, Stuttmann J, Klosgen RB. J Cell Sci. 2019 Jun 3;132(11). pii: jcs.230839. doi: 10.1242/jcs.230839. PubMed 31085714.
Backbone
  Vector backbone: pICH41308
  Total vector size (bp): 2913
  Vector type: Synthetic Biology
Growth in bacteria
  Bacterial resistance: Spectinomycin, 50 μg/mL
  Growth temperature: 37°C
  Growth strain: DH5alpha
  Copy number: Unknown
Gene/Insert
  Gene/Insert name: YFP1-10
  Species: Synthetic
  Insert size (bp): 666
  Mutation: T205Y
  Tag / fusion protein: linker (GTGGGGS) (C terminal on insert)
Terms and licenses: Academic/Nonprofit Terms; Industry Terms: Not Available to Industry
How to cite: pTEI125 was a gift from Ralf-Bernd Klösgen (Addgene plasmid # 126065 ; http://n2t.net/addgene:126065 ; RRID:Addgene_126065)
